>Addgene plasmid #63410 | pFusX4-1 | depositor partial sequence | sequence record 105338 | pFusX4_AAA
AGTCTTAAGCGTCTCCCCTGACCCCGGACCAAGTGGTGGCTATCGCCAGCAACATTGGCGGCAAGCAAGC
GCTCGAAACGGTGCAGCGGCTGTTGCCGGTGCTGTGCCAGGACCATGGCCTGACCCCGGACCAAGTGGTG
GCTATCGCCAGCAACATTGGCGGCAAGCAAGCGCTCGAAACGGTGCAGCGGCTGTTGCCGGTGCTGTGCC
AGGACCATGGCCTGACCCCGGACCAAGTGGTGGCTATCGCCAGCAACATTGGCGGCAAGCAAGCGCTCGA
AACGGTGCAGCGGCTGTTGCCGGTGCTGTGCCAGGACCATGGCCGAGACGTC
