>Addgene plasmid #63410 | pFusX4-1 | depositor partial sequence | sequence record 105339 | FusX4
CGTCTCCCCTGACCCCGGACCAAGTGGTGGCTATCGAGACCGGCGCCGCTACGGGCGCGTCCCATTCGCC
ATTCAGGCTGCGCAACTGTTGGGAAGGGCGATCGGTGCGGGCTCTTCGCTATTACGCCAGCTGGCGAAAG
GGGGATGTGCTGCAAGGCGATTAAGTTGGGAACGCCAGGGTTTTCCCAGTCACGACGTTGTAAAACGACG
GCCAGTGAGCGCGCGTAATCGACTCACTATAGGGCGAATTGGGTACCGGGCCCCCCCTCGAGGTCCTCCA
GCTTTTGTTCCCTTTAGTGAGGGTTAATTGCGCGCTTGGCGTAATCATGGTCATAGCTGTTTCCTGTGTG
AAATTGTTATCCGCTCACAATTCCACACAACATACGAGCCGGAAGCATAAAGTGTAAAGCCTGGGGTGCC
TAATGAGTGAGCTAACTCACATTAATTGCGTTGCGCTCACTGCCCGCTTTCCACCGGTGGTCTCTGGCGG
CAAGCAAGCGCTCGAAACGGTGCAGCGGCTGTTGCCGGTGCTGTGCCAGGACCATGGCCGAGACGTCTAG
ACCAGCCAGGACAGAAATGCCTCGACTTCGCTGCTACCCAAGGTTGCCGGGTGACGCACACCGTGGAAAC
GGATGAAGGCACGAACCCAGTGGACATAAGCCTGTTCGGTTCGTAAGCTGTAATGCAAGTAGCGTATGCG
CTCACGCAACTGGTCCAGAACCTTGACCGAACGCAGCGGTGGTAACGGCGCAGTGGCGGTTTTCATGGCT
TGTTATGACTGTTTTTTTGGGGTACAGTCTATGCCTCGGGCATCCAAGCAGCAAGCGCGTTACGCCGTGG
GTCGATGTTTGATGTTATGGAGCAGCAACGATGTTACGCAGCAGGGCAGTCGCCCTAAAACAAAGTTAAA
CATTATGAGGGAAGCGGTGATCGCCGAAGTATCGACTCAACTATCAGAGGTAGTTGGCGTCATCGAGCGC
CATCTCGAACCGACGTTGCTGGCCGTACATTTGTACGGCTCCGCAGTGGATGGCGGCCTGAAGCCACACA
GTGATATTGATTTGCTGGTTACGGTGACCGTAAGGCTTGATGAAACAACGCGGCGAGCTTTGATCAACGA
CCTTTTGGAAACTTCGGCTTCCCCTGGAGAGAGCGAGATTCTCCGCGCTGTAGAAGTCACCATTGTTGTG
CACGACGACATCATTCCGTGGCGTTATCCAGCTAAGCGCGAACTGCAATTTGGAGAATGGCAGCGCAATG
ACATTCTTGCAGGTATCTTCGAGCCAGCCACGATCGACATTGATCTGGCTATCTTGCTGACAAAAGCAAG
AGAACATAGCGTTGCCTTGGTAGGTCCAGCGGCGGAGGAACTCTTTGATCCGGTTCCTGAACAGGATCTA
TTTGAGGCGCTAAATGAAACCTTAACGCTATGGAACTCGCCGCCCGACTGGGCTGGCGATGAGCGAAATG
TAGTGCTTACGTTGTCCCGCATTTGGTACAGCGCAGTAACCGGCAAAATCGCGCCGAAGGATGTCGCTGC
CGACTGGGCAATGGAGCGCCTGCCGGCCCAGTATCAGCCCGTCATACTTGAAGCTAGACAGGCTTATCTT
GGACAAGAAGAAGATCGCTTGGCCTCGCGCGCAGATCAGTTGGAAGAATTTGTCCACTACGTGAAAGGCG
AGATCACCAAGGTAGTCGGCAAATAACCCTCGAGCCACCCATGACCAAAATCCCTTAACGTGAGTTACGC
GTCGTTCCACTGAGCGTCAGACCCCGTAGAAAAGATCAAAGGATCTTCTTGAGATCCTTTTTTTCTGCGC
GTAATCTGCTGCTTGCAAACAAAAAAACCACCGCTACCAGCGGTGGTTTGTTTGCCGGATCAAGAGCTAC
CAACTCTTTTTCCGAAGGTAACTGGCTTCAGCAGAGCGCAGATACCAAATACTGTCCTTCTAGTGTAGCC
GTAGTTAGGCCACCACTTCAAGAACTCTGTAGCACCGCCTACATACCTCGCTCTGCTAATCCTGTTACCA
GTGGCTGCTGCCAGTGGCGATAAGTCGTGTCTTACCGGGTTGGACTCAAGACGATAGTTACCGGATAAGG
CGCAGCGGTCGGGCTGAACGGGGGGTTCGTGCACACAGCCCAGCTTGGAGCGAACGACCTACACCGAACT
GAGATACCTACAGCGTGAGCATTGAGAAAGCGCCACGCTTCCCGAAGGGAGAAAGGCGGACAGGTATCCG
GTAAGCGGCAGGGTCGGAACAGGAGAGCGCACGAGGGAGCTTCCAGGGGGAAACGCCTGGTATCTTTATA
GTCCTGTCGGGTTTCGCCACCTCTGACTTGAGCGTCGATTTTTGTGATGCTCGTCAGGGGGGCGGAGCCT
ATGGAAAAACGCCAGCAACGCGGCCTTTTTACGGTTCCTGGCCTTTTGCTGGCCTTTTGCTCACATGTTC
TTTCCTGCGTTATCCCCTGATTCTGTGGATAACCGTATTACCGCCTTTGAGTGAGCTGATACCGCTCGCC
GCAGCCGAACGACCGAGCGCAGCGAGTCAGTGAGCGAGGAAGCGGAAGAGCGCCCAATACGCAAACCGCC
TCTCCCCGCGCGTTGGCCGATTCATTAATGCAGCTGGCACGACAGGTTTCCCGACTGGAAAGCGGGCAGT
GAGCGCAACGCAATTAATACGCGTACCGCTAGCCAGGAAGAGTTTGTAGAAACGCAAAAAGGCCATCCGT
CAGGATGGCCTTCTGCTTAGTTTGATGCCTGGCAGTTTATGGCGGGCGTCCTGCCCGCCACCCTCCGGGC
CGTTGCTTCACAACGTTCAAATCCGCTCCCGGCGGATTTGTCCTACTCAGGAGAGCGTTCACCGACAAAC
AACAGATAAAACGAAAGGCCCAGTCTTCCGACTGAGCCTTTCGTTTTATTTGATGCCTGGCAGTTCCCTA
CTCTCGCGTTAACGCTAGCATGGATGTTTTCCCAGTCACGACGTTGTAAAACGACGGCCAGTCTTAAG
