>Addgene plasmid #63410 | pFusX4-1 | addgene partial sequence | sequence record 115578 | pCR8_R1 5'-cgaaccgaacaggcttatgt-3'
GGTGTGCGTCACCCGGCAACCTTGGGTAGCAGCGAAGTCGAGGCATTTCTGTCCTGGCTGGTCTAGACGT
CTCGCCATGGTCCTGGCACAGCACCGGCAACAGCCGCTGCACCGTTTCGAGCGCTTGCTTGCCGCCAATG
TTGCTGGCGATAGCCACCACTTGGTCCGGGGTCAGGCCATGGTCCTGGCACAGCACCGGCAACAGCCGCT
GCACCGTTTCGAGCGCTTGCTTGCCGCCAATGTTGCTGGCGATAGCCACCACTTGGTCCGGGGTCAGGCC
ATGGTCCTGGCACAGCACCGGCAACAGCCGCTGCACCGTTTCGAGCGCTTGCTTGCCGCCAATGTTGCTG
GCGATAGCCACCACTTGGTCCGGGGTCAGGGGAGACGCTTAAGACTGGCCGTCGTTTTACAACGTCGTGA
CTGGGAAAACATCCATGCTAGCGTTAACGCGAGAGTAGGGAACTGCCAGGCATCAAATAAAACGAAAGGC
TCAGTCGGAAGACTGGGCCTTTCGTTTTATCTGTTGTTTGTCGGTGAACGCTCTCCTGAGTAGGACAAAT
CCGCCGGGAGCGGATTTGAACGTTGTGAAGCAACGGCCCGGAGGGTGGCGGGCAGGACGCCCGCCATAAA
CTGCCAGGCATCAAACTAAGCAGAAGGCCATCCTGACGGATGGCCTTTTTGCGTTTCTACAAACTCTTCC
TGGCTAGCGGTACGCGTATTAATTGCGTTGCGCTCACTGCCCGCTTTCCAGTC
