[The description below was written by a language model from this plasmid's Addgene catalogue record.]
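Description:
pFusX4-1 is a bacterial library plasmid from the FusX system, a rapid one-step method for assembling TAL effector (TALE) repeat arrays used to build TALENs. It is built on the FusX4 backbone, recorded as about 3 kb without the insert, and is maintained as a high-copy plasmid in E. coli under spectinomycin selection. The record does not name the origin of replication or provide a feature map. The pCR8-named sequencing primers suggest a pCR8-type cloning vector lineage, but this is not stated explicitly.

The insert is a synthetic trimer of TALE repeats carrying the repeat-variable diresidues NI NI NI, also called X4_AAA. In the standard TALE code, NI repeats specify adenine, so this module recognises the triplet AAA. It is assigned to RVD positions 10–12 of the final array. The trimer was cloned through BsaI sites that were destroyed in the process, which is typical of Golden Gate-style cloning with type IIS enzymes, where cleavage outside the recognition site leaves defined overhangs and allows ordered, seamless joining of fragments. The record does not state which sites release the module during the later assembly step.

No promoter, tag or reporter is recorded, which fits its role as a component plasmid rather than an expression construct. It is one member of a set of pre-made trimers for the FusX4 position. A user would choose it when the target DNA sequence reads AAA at bases 10–12, combining it with modules covering the other positions and a receiving TALEN backbone to generate a custom nuclease for genome editing.
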