Addgene plasmid #63410: pFusX4-1
Purpose: Encodes RVD positions 10-12 in TALEN assembly
Depositing lab: Stephen Ekker. Depositing organization: Mayo Foundation for Medical Education and Research. Publication: FusX: A rapid one-step TALE assembly system for genome science. Ma AC, McNulty MS, Tanya PL, Jarryd CM, Martinez-Galvez G, Argue DP, Lee HB, Urban MD, Bullard CE, Blackburn PR, Man TK, Clark KJ, Ekker SC. Hum Gene Ther. 2016 Jun;27(6):451-63. doi: 10.1089/hum.2015.172 PubMed 26854857.
Backbone
  Vector backbone: FusX4
  Backbone size w/o insert (bp): 3008
  Vector type: TALEN
Growth in bacteria
  Bacterial resistance: Spectinomycin, 50 μg/mL
  Growth temperature: 37°C
  Growth strain: DH5alpha
  Copy number: High Copy
Gene/Insert
  Gene/Insert name: NI NI NI (alt name: X4_AAA)
  Species: Synthetic
  Mutation: none
  Cloning method: Restriction Enzyme; 5′ cloning site BsaI (destroyed during cloning); 3′ cloning site BsaI (destroyed during cloning)
  Sequencing primers: 5′ pCR8_F1; 3′ pCR8_R1
Terms and licenses: Academic/Nonprofit Terms; Industry Terms: Not Available to Industry
How to cite: pFusX4-1 was a gift from Stephen Ekker (Addgene plasmid # 63410 ; http://n2t.net/addgene:63410 ; RRID:Addgene_63410)
